Addgene plasmid #142655: TFORF0597
Purpose: Lentiviral vector for overexpressing transcription factor ORFs with unique 24-bp barcodes. Barcodes facilitate identification of transcription factors in pooled screens.
Depositing lab: Feng Zhang. Depositing organization: Broad Institute. Publication: A transcription factor atlas of directed differentiation. Joung J, Ma S, Tay T, Geiger-Schuller KR, Kirchgatterer PC, Verdine VK, Guo B, Arias-Garcia MA, Allen WE, Singh A, Kuksenko O, Abudayyeh OO, Gootenberg JS, Fu Z, Macrae RK, Buenrostro JD, Regev A, Zhang F. Cell. 2023 Jan 5;186(1):209-229.e26. doi: 10.1016/j.cell.2022.11.026. PubMed 36608654.
Backbone
  Vector backbone: pLX_TRC317
  Backbone manufacturer: Broad Institute Genetic Perturbation Platform
  Backbone size w/o insert (bp): 8264
  Vector type: Mammalian Expression, Lentiviral
  Selectable markers: Puromycin
Growth in bacteria
  Bacterial resistance: Ampicillin, 100 μg/mL
  Growth temperature: 37°C
  Growth strain: NEB Stable
  Copy number: High Copy
Gene/Insert
  Gene/Insert name: SMARCB1
  Species: H. sapiens (human)
  Insert size (bp): 1286
  Entrez Gene: SMARCB1 (a.k.a. BAF47, CSS3, INI-1, INI1, MRD15, PPP1R144, RDT, RTPS1, SNF5, SNF5L1, SWNTS1, Sfh1p, Snr1, hSNFS)
  Promoter: EF1a
  Cloning method: Unknown
  Sequencing primers: 5′ GGGTGGAGACTGAAGTTAGGCCAG; 3′ CACATAGCGTAAAAGGAGCAACATAG
Terms and licenses: Academic/Nonprofit Terms; Industry Terms: Not Available to Industry
Depositor comments: NM_001317946,ENST00000344921 . The transcription factor ORF portion of this plasmid was synthesized by Genewiz. Please test multiple small colonies in case of plasmid recombination. To make this collection available in a timely manner, a portion of this collection was not fully sequenced by Addgene. If an Addgene verified full plasmid sequence is not available, please contact us prior to placing an order to request the full sequence.
How to cite: TFORF0597 was a gift from Feng Zhang (Addgene plasmid # 142655 ; http://n2t.net/addgene:142655 ; RRID:Addgene_142655)
