[The description below was written by a language model from this plasmid's Addgene catalogue record and pLannotate feature annotations shown in this document.]
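Description:
TFORF0597 is a third-generation-style, self-inactivating lentiviral expression plasmid built on the pLX_TRC317 backbone and carrying the human SMARCB1 open reading frame (also known as BAF47, INI1 or SNF5), a core subunit of the BAF (SWI/SNF) chromatin-remodelling complex. It belongs to a barcoded transcription factor ORF collection in which each clone carries a unique 24-bp barcode, so that the ORF present in a transduced cell can be identified by sequencing in pooled overexpression screens. In bacteria the plasmid is maintained through a high-copy ColE1/pUC-type origin and ampicillin resistance (AmpR). An f1 origin and remnants of a lac/lacZα cloning region with flanking T3 and T7 promoters are also annotated. The depositor warns that recombination can occur, a common issue with LTR-containing plasmids.

The viral genome is transcribed from an RSV promoter fused to a truncated HIV-1 5' LTR, followed by the Ψ packaging signal, a gag fragment and the RRE for Rev-dependent export, and ends in a ΔU3 3' LTR with a downstream SV40 polyadenylation signal. Within this unit, an SV40 promoter/origin region drives the puromycin N-acetyltransferase gene for selecting transduced mammalian cells. A cPPT/CTS element follows, and then the EF-1α promoter drives constitutive SMARCB1 expression. A WPRE downstream of the ORF enhances transcript stability and expression. The short sequence annotated as a U6 promoter fragment between the ORF and the WPRE is not explained by the record. The barcode itself is not annotated in the feature table, so its position is not stated. The annotated coding sequence is somewhat shorter than the listed insert size, which may mean the listed figure includes flanking sequence.
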