Features (pLannotate 1.2.2; 31 found; start..end, strand, type, name):
      5..231     +  promoter       RSV promoter: Rous sarcoma virus enhancer/promoter
    232..412     +  LTR            5' LTR (truncated): truncated 5' long terminal repeat (LTR) from HIV-1
    459..584     +  misc_feature   HIV-1 Ψ: packaging signal of human immunodeficiency virus type 1
    568..931     +  CDS            HIV-1 gag (fragment): gag protein from human immunodeficiency virus 1; gag
   1077..1310    +  misc_feature   RRE: The Rev response element (RRE) of HIV-1 allows for Rev-dependent mRNA export from the nucleus to the cytoplasm.
   1687..1713    +  CDS            Rev (fragment): human immunodeficiency virus 1 (HIV-1) Rev protein; rev; enhances nuclear export of unspliced and incompletely spliced viral mRNAs
   1720..1743    +  promoter       SV40 promoter (fragment): SV40 early promoter
   1744..1815    +  promoter       SV40 promoter (fragment): SV40 enhancer and early promoter
   1839..1974    +  rep_origin     SV40 ori: SV40 origin of replication
   2020..2616    +  CDS            PuroR (fragment): puromycin N-acetyltransferase; pac from Streptomyces; confers resistance to puromycin
   2665..2782    +  misc_feature   cPPT/CTS: central polypurine tract and central termination sequence of HIV-1
   2847..2913    +  CDS            small t antigen (fragment): SV40 (simian virus 40) small t antigen
   2920..4098    +  promoter       EF-1α promoter: strong constitutive promoter for human elongation factor EF-1α
   4115..5296    +  CDS            SMARCB1: SNF5_HUMAN - Also known as BAF47, INI1, SNF5L1. Experimental evidence at protein level: Swiss-Prot protein existence level 1. Core component of the BAF (hSWI/SNF) complex. This ATP- dependent chromatin-remodeling complex plays important roles in cell proliferation and differentiation, in cellular antiviral activities and inhibition of tumor formation. The BAF complex is able to create a stable, altered form of chromatin that constrains fewer negative supercoils than normal. This change in supercoiling would be due to the conversion of up to one-half of the nucleosomes on polynucleosomal arrays
   5312..5365    +  promoter       U6 promoter (fragment): RNA polymerase III promoter for human U6 snRNA
   5407..5995    +  misc_feature   WPRE: woodchuck hepatitis virus posttranscriptional regulatory element
   6046..6065    +  misc_feature   cPPT/CTS (fragment): central polypurine tract and central termination sequence of HIV-1
   6067..6300    +  LTR            3' LTR (ΔU3): self-inactivating 3' long terminal repeat (LTR) from HIV-1
   6378..6499    +  polyA_signal   SV40 poly(A) signal: SV40 polyadenylation signal
   6539..6674    +  rep_origin     SV40 ori: SV40 origin of replication
   6695..6713    -  promoter       T7 promoter: promoter for bacteriophage T7 RNA polymerase
   6721..6876    +  CDS            lacZα (fragment): LacZα fragment of β-galactosidase; lacZ fragment
   6881..7309    +  rep_origin     f1 ori (sequence partly withheld): f1 bacteriophage origin of replication; arrow indicates direction of (+) strand synthesis
   7362..7466    +  promoter       AmpR promoter: bla
   7467..8327    +  CDS            AmpR: β-lactamase; bla; confers resistance to ampicillin, carbenicillin, and related antibiotics
   8498..9086    +  rep_origin     ori: high-copy-number ColE1/pMB1/pBR322/pUC origin of replication
   9269..9361    +  CDS            lacI (fragment): lac repressor; lacI; The lac repressor binds to the lac operator to inhibit transcription in E. coli. This inhibition can be relieved by adding lactose or isopropyl-β-D-thiogalactopyranoside (IPTG).
   9374..9395    +  protein_bind   CAP binding site: CAP binding activates transcription in the presence of cAMP. E. coli catabolite activator protein
   9410..9440    +  promoter       lac promoter: promoter for the E. coli lac operon
   9448..9464    +  protein_bind   lac operator: The lac repressor binds to the lac operator to inhibit transcription in E. coli. This inhibition can be relieved by adding lactose or isopropyl-β-D-thiogalactopyranoside (IPTG). lac repressor encoded by lacI
   9509..9527    +  promoter       T3 promoter: promoter for bacteriophage T3 RNA polymerase
>Addgene plasmid #142655 | TFORF0597 | addgene full sequence | sequence record 397761 | Addgene NGS Result
TTAATGTAGTCTTATGCAATACTCTTGTAGTCTTGCAACATGGTAACGATGAGTTAGCAACATGCCTTAC
AAGGAGAGAAAAAGCACCGTGCATGCCGATTGGTGGAAGTAAGGTGGTACGATCGTGCCTTATTAGGAAG
GCAACAGACGGGTCTGACATGGATTGGACGAACCACTGAATTGCCGCATTGCAGAGATATTGTATTTAAG
TGCCTAGCTCGATACATAAACGGGTCTCTCTGGTTAGACCAGATCTGAGCCTGGGAGCTCTCTGGCTAAC
TAGGGAACCCACTGCTTAAGCCTCAATAAAGCTTGCCTTGAGTGCTTCAAGTAGTGTGTGCCCGTCTGTT
GTGTGACTCTGGTAACTAGAGATCCCTCAGACCCTTTTAGTCAGTGTGGAAAATCTCTAGCAGTGGCGCC
CGAACAGGGACTTGAAAGCGAAAGGGAAACCAGAGGAGCTCTCTCGACGCAGGACTCGGCTTGCTGAAGC
GCGCACGGCAAGAGGCGAGGGGCGGCGACTGGTGAGTACGCCAAAAATTTTGACTAGCGGAGGCTAGAAG
GAGAGAGATGGGTGCGAGAGCGTCAGTATTAAGCGGGGGAGAATTAGATCGCGATGGGAAAAAATTCGGT
TAAGGCCAGGGGGAAAGAAAAAATATAAATTAAAACATATAGTATGGGCAAGCAGGGAGCTAGAACGATT
CGCAGTTAATCCTGGCCTGTTAGAAACATCAGAAGGCTGTAGACAAATACTGGGACAGCTACAACCATCC
CTTCAGACAGGATCAGAAGAACTTAGATCATTATATAATACAGTAGCAACCCTCTATTGTGTGCATCAAA
GGATAGAGATAAAAGACACCAAGGAAGCTTTAGACAAGATAGAGGAAGAGCAAAACAAAAGTAAGACCAC
CGCACAGCAAGCGGCCGCTGATCTTCAGACCTGGAGGAGGAGATATGAGGGACAATTGGAGAAGTGAATT
ATATAAATATAAAGTAGTAAAAATTGAACCATTAGGAGTAGCACCCACCAAGGCAAAGAGAAGAGTGGTG
CAGAGAGAAAAAAGAGCAGTGGGAATAGGAGCTTTGTTCCTTGGGTTCTTGGGAGCAGCAGGAAGCACTA
TGGGCGCAGCGTCAATGACGCTGACGGTACAGGCCAGACAATTATTGTCTGGTATAGTGCAGCAGCAGAA
CAATTTGCTGAGGGCTATTGAGGCGCAACAGCATCTGTTGCAACTCACAGTCTGGGGCATCAAGCAGCTC
CAGGCAAGAATCCTGGCTGTGGAAAGATACCTAAAGGATCAACAGCTCCTGGGGATTTGGGGTTGCTCTG
GAAAACTCATTTGCACCACTGCTGTGCCTTGGAATGCTAGTTGGAGTAATAAATCTCTGGAACAGATTTG
GAATCACACGACCTGGATGGAGTGGGACAGAGAAATTAACAATTACACAAGCTTAATACACTCCTTAATT
GAAGAATCGCAAAACCAGCAAGAAAAGAATGAACAAGAATTATTGGAATTAGATAAATGGGCAAGTTTGT
GGAATTGGTTTAACATAACAAATTGGCTGTGGTATATAAAATTATTCATAATGATAGTAGGAGGCTTGGT
AGGTTTAAGAATAGTTTTTGCTGTACTTTCTATAGTGAATAGAGTTAGGCAGGGATATTCACCATTATCG
TTTCAGACCCACCTCCCAACCCCGAGGGGACCCATGCATTGCATCTCAATTAGTCAGCAACCAGGTGTGG
AAAGTCCCCAGGCTCCCCAGCAGGCAGAAGTATGCAAAGCATGCGTCTCAATTAGTCAGCAACCATAGTC
CCGCCCCTAACTCCGCCCATCCCGCCCCTAACTCCGCCCAGTTCCGCCCATTCTCCGCCCCATGGCTGAC
TAATTTTTTTTATTTATGCAGAGGCCGAGGCCGCCTCGGCCTCTGAGCTATTCCAGAAGTAGTGAGGAGG
CTTTTTTGGAGGCCTAGGCTTTTGCAAAAAGCTTTCTAGAGGTACCACCGGAGCTTACCATGACCGAGTA
CAAGCCCACGGTGCGCCTCGCCACCCGCGACGACGTCCCCAGGGCCGTACGCACCCTCGCCGCCGCGTTC
GCCGACTACCCCGCCACGCGCCACACCGTCGATCCGGACCGCCACATCGAGCGGGTCACCGAGCTGCAAG
AACTCTTCCTCACGCGCGTCGGGCTCGACATCGGCAAGGTGTGGGTCGCGGACGACGGCGCCGCCGTGGC
GGTCTGGACCACGCCGGAGAGCGTCGAAGCGGGGGCGGTGTTCGCCGAGATCGGCCCGCGCATGGCCGAG
TTGAGCGGTTCCCGGCTGGCCGCGCAGCAACAGATGGAAGGCCTCCTGGCGCCGCACCGGCCCAAGGAGC
CCGCGTGGTTCCTGGCCACCGTCGGCGTCTCGCCCGACCACCAGGGCAAGGGTCTGGGCAGCGCCGTCGT
GCTCCCCGGAGTGGAGGCGGCCGAGCGCGCCGGGGTGCCCGCCTTCCTGGAGACCTCCGCGCCCCGCAAC
CTCCCCTTCTACGAGCGGCTCGGCTTCACCGTCACCGCCGACGTCGAGGTGCCCGAAGGACCGCGCACCT
GGTGCATGACCCGCAAGCCCGGTGCCAGTTAACGAATTCTAGATCTTGAGACAAATGGCAGTATTCATCC
ACAATTTTAAAAGAAAAGGGGGGATTGGGGGGTACAGTGCAGGGGAAAGAATAGTAGACATAATAGCAAC
AGACATACAAACTAAAGAATTACAAAAACAAATTACAAAAATTCAAAATTTTCGGGTTTATTACAGGGAC
AGCAGAGATCCACTTTGGCGCCGGCTCGAGGCCTGCAGGTGCAAAGATGGATAAAGTTTTAAACAGAGAG
GAATCTTTGCAGCTAATGGACCTTCTAGGTCTTGAAAGGAGTGGGAATTGGCTCCGGTGCCCGTCAGTGG
GCAGAGCGCACATCGCCCACAGTCCCCGAGAAGTTGGGGGGAGGGGTCGGCAATTGAACCGGTGCCTAGA
GAAGGTGGCGCGGGGTAAACTGGGAAAGTGATGTCGTGTACTGGCTCCGCCTTTTTCCCGAGGGTGGGGG
AGAACCGTATATAAGTGCAGTAGTCGCCGTGAACGTTCTTTTTCGCAACGGGTTTGCCGCCAGAACACAG
GTAAGTGCCGTGTGTGGTTCCCGCGGGCCTGGCCTCTTTACGGGTTATGGCCCTTGCGTGCCTTGAATTA
CTTCCACCTGGCTGCAGTACGTGATTCTTGATCCCGAGCTTCGGGTTGGAAGTGGGTGGGAGAGTTCGAG
GCCTTGCGCTTAAGGAGCCCCTTCGCCTCGTGCTTGAGTTGAGGCCTGGCCTGGGCGCTGGGGCCGCCGC
GTGCGAATCTGGTGGCACCTTCGCGCCTGTCTCGCTGCTTTCGATAAGTCTCTAGCCATTTAAAATTTTT
GATGACCTGCTGCGACGCTTTTTTTCTGGCAAGATAGTCTTGTAAATGCGGGCCAAGATCTGCACACTGG
TATTTCGGTTTTTGGGGCCGCGGGCGGCGACGGGGCCCGTGCGTCCCAGCGCACATGTTCGGCGAGGCGG
GGCCTGCGAGCGCGGCCACCGAGAATCGGACGGGGGTAGTCTCAAGCTGGCCGGCCTGCTCTGGTGCCTG
GCCTCGCGCCGCCGTGTATCGCCCCGCCCTGGGCGGCAAGGCTGGCCCGGTCGGCACCAGTTGCGTGAGC
GGAAAGATGGCCGCTTCCCGGCCCTGCTGCAGGGAGCTCAAAATGGAGGACGCGGCGCTCGGGAGAGCGG
GCGGGTGAGTCACCCACACAAAGGAAAAGGGCCTTTCCGTCCTCAGCCGTCGCTTCATGTGACTCCACGG
AGTACCGGGCGCCGTCCAGGCACCTCGATTAGTTCTCGAGCTTTTGGAGTACGTCGTCTTTAGGTTGGGG
GGAGGGGTTTTATGCGATGGAGTTTCCCCACACTGAGTGGGTGGAGACTGAAGTTAGGCCAGCTTGGCAC
TTGATGTAATTCTCCTTGGAATTTGCCCTTTTTGAGTTTGGATCTTGGTTCATTCTCAAGCCTCAGACAG
TGGTTCAAAGTTTTTTTCTTCCATTTCAGGTGTCGTGAGGCTAGCACCGCCACCATGATGATGATGGCGC
TGAGCAAGACCTTCGGGCAGAAGCCCGTGAAGTTCCAGCTGGAGGACGACGGCGAGTTCTACATGATCGG
CTCCGAGGTGGGAAACTACCTCCGTATGTTCCGAGGTTCTCTGTACAAGAGATACCCCTCACTCTGGAGG
CGACTAGCCACTGTGGAAGAGAGGAAGAAAATAGTTGCATCGTCACATGATCACGGATACACGACTCTAG
CCACCAGTGTGACCCTGTTAAAAGCCTCGGAAGTGGAAGAGATTCTGGATGGCAACGATGAGAAGTACAA
GGCTGTGTCCATCAGCACAGAGCCCCCCACCTACCTCAGGGAACAGAAGGCCAAGAGGAACAGCCAGTGG
GTACCCACCCTGCCCAACAGCTCCCACCACTTAGATGCCGTGCCATGCTCCACAACCATCAACAGGAACC
GCATGGGCCGAGACAAGAAGAGAACCTTCCCCCTTTGGTGTGGATGCATCGCTGCACTCACCCTCCGTGC
TGATTCCGCCTTAGTTCTCCACTTTGATGACCATGACCCAGCTGTGATCCATGAGAACGCATCTCAGCCC
GAGGTGCTGGTCCCCATCCGGCTGGACATGGAGATCGATGGGCAGAAGCTGCGAGACGCCTTCACCTGGA
ACATGAATGAGAAGTTGATGACGCCTGAGATGTTTTCAGAAATCCTCTGTGACGATCTGGATTTGAACCC
GCTGACGTTTGTGCCAGCCATCGCCTCTGCCATCAGACAGCAGATCGAGTCCTACCCCACGGACAGCATC
CTGGAGGACCAGTCAGACCAGCGCGTCATCATCAAGCTGAACATCCATGTGGGAAACATTTCCCTGGTGG
ACCAGTTTGAGTGGGACATGTCAGAGAAGGAGAACTCACCAGAGAAGTTTGCCCTGAAGCTGTGCTCGGA
GCTGGGGTTGGGCGGGGAGTTTGTCACCACCATCGCATACAGCATCCGGGGACAGCTGAGCTGGCATCAG
AAGACCTACGCCTTCAGCGAGAACCCTCTGCCCACAGTGGAGATTGCCATCCGGAACACGGGCGATGCGG
ACCAGTGGTGCCCACTGCTGGAGACTCTGACAGACGCTGAGATGGAGAAGAAGATCCGCGACCAGGACAG
GAACACGAGGCGGATGAGGCGTCTTGCCAACACGGCCCCGGCCTGGTAGTAATGAACTAGTCCGTAACTT
GAAAGTATTTCGATTTCTTGGCTTTATATATCTTGTGGAAAGGACGAAGCTTCCATGATCATTTGCAATC
CACGCGTTAAGTCGACAATCAACCTCTGGATTACAAAATTTGTGAAAGATTGACTGGTATTCTTAACTAT
GTTGCTCCTTTTACGCTATGTGGATACGCTGCTTTAATGCCTTTGTATCATGCTATTGCTTCCCGTATGG
CTTTCATTTTCTCCTCCTTGTATAAATCCTGGTTGCTGTCTCTTTATGAGGAGTTGTGGCCCGTTGTCAG
GCAACGTGGCGTGGTGTGCACTGTGTTTGCTGACGCAACCCCCACTGGTTGGGGCATTGCCACCACCTGT
CAGCTCCTTTCCGGGACTTTCGCTTTCCCCCTCCCTATTGCCACGGCGGAACTCATCGCCGCCTGCCTTG
CCCGCTGCTGGACAGGGGCTCGGCTGTTGGGCACTGACAATTCCGTGGTGTTGTCGGGGAAATCATCGTC
CTTTCCTTGGCTGCTCGCCTGTGTTGCCACCTGGATTCTGCGCGGGACGTCCTTCTGCTACGTCCCTTCG
GCCCTCAATCCAGCGGACCTTCCTTCCCGCGGCCTGCTGCCGGCTCTGCGGCCTCTTCCGCGTCTTCGCC
TTCGCCCTCAGACGAGTCGGATCTCCCTTTGGGCCGCCTCCCCGCGTCGACTTTAAGACCAATGACTTAC
AAGGCAGCTGTAGATCTTAGCCACTTTTTAAAAGAAAAGGGGGGACTGGAAGGGCTAATTCACTCCCAAC
GAAGACAAGATCTGCTTTTTGCTTGTACTGGGTCTCTCTGGTTAGACCAGATCTGAGCCTGGGAGCTCTC
TGGCTAACTAGGGAACCCACTGCTTAAGCCTCAATAAAGCTTGCCTTGAGTGCTTCAAGTAGTGTGTGCC
CGTCTGTTGTGTGACTCTGGTAACTAGAGATCCCTCAGACCCTTTTAGTCAGTGTGGAAAATCTCTAGCA
GTACGTATAGTAGTTCATGTCATCTTATTATTCAGTATTTATAACTTGCAAAGAAATGAATATCAGAGAG
TGAGAGGAACTTGTTTATTGCAGCTTATAATGGTTACAAATAAAGCAATAGCATCACAAATTTCACAAAT
AAAGCATTTTTTTCACTGCATTCTAGTTGTGGTTTGTCCAAACTCATCAATGTATCTTATCATGTCTGGC
TCTAGCTATCCCGCCCCTAACTCCGCCCATCCCGCCCCTAACTCCGCCCAGTTCCGCCCATTCTCCGCCC
CATGGCTGACTAATTTTTTTTATTTATGCAGAGGCCGAGGCCGCCTCGGCCTCTGAGCTATTCCAGAAGT
AGTGAGGAGGCTTTTTTGGAGGCCTAGGGACGTACCCAATTCGCCCTATAGTGAGTCGTATTACGCGCGC
TCACTGGCCGTCGTTTTACAACGTCGTGACTGGGAAAACCCTGGCGTTACCCAACTTAATCGCCTTGCAG
CACATCCCCCTTTCGCCAGCTGGCGTAATAGCGAAGAGGCCCGCACCGATCGCCCTTCCCAACAGTTGCG
CAGCCTGAATGGCGAATGGG
[124 nt withheld, positions 6881-7004]
C
[91 nt withheld, positions 7006-7096]
A
[49 nt withheld, positions 7098-7146]
CCTTTGACGTTGGAGTCCACGTTCTTT
[37 nt withheld, positions 7174-7210]
ACCCTATCTCGGTCTATTCTTTTGATTTATAAGGGATTTTGCCGATTTCGGCCTATTGGTTAAAAAATGA
GCTGATTTAACAAAAATTTAACGCGAATTTTAACAAAATATTAACGCTTACAATTTAGGTGGCACTTTTC
GGGGAAATGTGCGCGGAACCCCTATTTGTTTATTTTTCTAAATACATTCAAATATGTATCCGCTCATGAG
ACAATAACCCTGATAAATGCTTCAATAATATTGAAAAAGGAAGAGTATGAGTATTCAACATTTCCGTGTC
GCCCTTATTCCCTTTTTTGCGGCATTTTGCCTTCCTGTTTTTGCTCACCCAGAAACGCTGGTGAAAGTAA
AAGATGCTGAAGATCAGTTGGGTGCACGAGTGGGTTACATCGAACTGGATCTCAACAGCGGTAAGATCCT
TGAGAGTTTTCGCCCCGAAGAACGTTTTCCAATGATGAGCACTTTTAAAGTTCTGCTATGTGGCGCGGTA
TTATCCCGTATTGACGCCGGGCAAGAGCAACTCGGTCGCCGCATACACTATTCTCAGAATGACTTGGTTG
AGTACTCACCAGTCACAGAAAAGCATCTTACGGATGGCATGACAGTAAGAGAATTATGCAGTGCTGCCAT
AACCATGAGTGATAACACTGCGGCCAACTTACTTCTGACAACGATCGGAGGACCGAAGGAGCTAACCGCT
TTTTTGCACAACATGGGGGATCATGTAACTCGCCTTGATCGTTGGGAACCGGAGCTGAATGAAGCCATAC
CAAACGACGAGCGTGACACCACGATGCCTGTAGCAATGGCAACAACGTTGCGCAAACTATTAACTGGCGA
ACTACTTACTCTAGCTTCCCGGCAACAATTAATAGACTGGATGGAGGCGGATAAAGTTGCAGGACCACTT
CTGCGCTCGGCCCTTCCGGCTGGCTGGTTTATTGCTGATAAATCTGGAGCCGGTGAGCGTGGGTCTCGCG
GTATCATTGCAGCACTGGGGCCAGATGGTAAGCCCTCCCGTATCGTAGTTATCTACACGACGGGGAGTCA
GGCAACTATGGATGAACGAAATAGACAGATCGCTGAGATAGGTGCCTCACTGATTAAGCATTGGTAACTG
TCAGACCAAGTTTACTCATATATACTTTAGATTGATTTAAAACTTCATTTTTAATTTAAAAGGATCTAGG
TGAAGATCCTTTTTGATAATCTCATGACCAAAATCCCTTAACGTGAGTTTTCGTTCCACTGAGCGTCAGA
CCCCGTAGAAAAGATCAAAGGATCTTCTTGAGATCCTTTTTTTCTGCGCGTAATCTGCTGCTTGCAAACA
AAAAAACCACCGCTACCAGCGGTGGTTTGTTTGCCGGATCAAGAGCTACCAACTCTTTTTCCGAAGGTAA
CTGGCTTCAGCAGAGCGCAGATACCAAATACTGTTCTTCTAGTGTAGCCGTAGTTAGGCCACCACTTCAA
GAACTCTGTAGCACCGCCTACATACCTCGCTCTGCTAATCCTGTTACCAGTGGCTGCTGCCAGTGGCGAT
AAGTCGTGTCTTACCGGGTTGGACTCAAGACGATAGTTACCGGATAAGGCGCAGCGGTCGGGCTGAACGG
GGGGTTCGTGCACACAGCCCAGCTTGGAGCGAACGACCTACACCGAACTGAGATACCTACAGCGTGAGCT
ATGAGAAAGCGCCACGCTTCCCGAAGGGAGAAAGGCGGACAGGTATCCGGTAAGCGGCAGGGTCGGAACA
GGAGAGCGCACGAGGGAGCTTCCAGGGGGAAACGCCTGGTATCTTTATAGTCCTGTCGGGTTTCGCCACC
TCTGACTTGAGCGTCGATTTTTGTGATGCTCGTCAGGGGGGCGGAGCCTATGGAAAAACGCCAGCAACGC
GGCCTTTTTACGGTTCCTGGCCTTTTGCTGGCCTTTTGCTCACATGTTCTTTCCTGCGTTATCCCCTGAT
TCTGTGGATAACCGTATTACCGCCTTTGAGTGAGCTGATACCGCTCGCCGCAGCCGAACGACCGAGCGCA
GCGAGTCAGTGAGCGAGGAAGCGGAAGAGCGCCCAATACGCAAACCGCCTCTCCCCGCGCGTTGGCCGAT
TCATTAATGCAGCTGGCACGACAGGTTTCCCGACTGGAAAGCGGGCAGTGAGCGCAACGCAATTAATGTG
AGTTAGCTCACTCATTAGGCACCCCAGGCTTTACACTTTATGCTTCCGGCTCGTATGTTGTGTGGAATTG
TGAGCGGATAACAATTTCACACAGGAAACAGCTATGACCATGATTACGCCAAGCGCGCAATTAACCCTCA
CTAAAGGGAACAAAAGCTGGAGCTGCAAGC
