>Addgene plasmid #142655 | TFORF0597 | depositor partial sequence | sequence record 280103 | Insert
ACCGCCACCATGATGATGATGGCGCTGAGCAAGACCTTCGGGCAGAAGCCCGTGAAGTTCCAGCTGGAGG
ACGACGGCGAGTTCTACATGATCGGCTCCGAGGTGGGAAACTACCTCCGTATGTTCCGAGGTTCTCTGTA
CAAGAGATACCCCTCACTCTGGAGGCGACTAGCCACTGTGGAAGAGAGGAAGAAAATAGTTGCATCGTCA
CATGATCACGGATACACGACTCTAGCCACCAGTGTGACCCTGTTAAAAGCCTCGGAAGTGGAAGAGATTC
TGGATGGCAACGATGAGAAGTACAAGGCTGTGTCCATCAGCACAGAGCCCCCCACCTACCTCAGGGAACA
GAAGGCCAAGAGGAACAGCCAGTGGGTACCCACCCTGCCCAACAGCTCCCACCACTTAGATGCCGTGCCA
TGCTCCACAACCATCAACAGGAACCGCATGGGCCGAGACAAGAAGAGAACCTTCCCCCTTTGGTGTGGAT
GCATCGCTGCACTCACCCTCCGTGCTGATTCCGCCTTAGTTCTCCACTTTGATGACCATGACCCAGCTGT
GATCCATGAGAACGCATCTCAGCCCGAGGTGCTGGTCCCCATCCGGCTGGACATGGAGATCGATGGGCAG
AAGCTGCGAGACGCCTTCACCTGGAACATGAATGAGAAGTTGATGACGCCTGAGATGTTTTCAGAAATCC
TCTGTGACGATCTGGATTTGAACCCGCTGACGTTTGTGCCAGCCATCGCCTCTGCCATCAGACAGCAGAT
CGAGTCCTACCCCACGGACAGCATCCTGGAGGACCAGTCAGACCAGCGCGTCATCATCAAGCTGAACATC
CATGTGGGAAACATTTCCCTGGTGGACCAGTTTGAGTGGGACATGTCAGAGAAGGAGAACTCACCAGAGA
AGTTTGCCCTGAAGCTGTGCTCGGAGCTGGGGTTGGGCGGGGAGTTTGTCACCACCATCGCATACAGCAT
CCGGGGACAGCTGAGCTGGCATCAGAAGACCTACGCCTTCAGCGAGAACCCTCTGCCCACAGTGGAGATT
GCCATCCGGAACACGGGCGATGCGGACCAGTGGTGCCCACTGCTGGAGACTCTGACAGACGCTGAGATGG
AGAAGAAGATCCGCGACCAGGACAGGAACACGAGGCGGATGAGGCGTCTTGCCAACACGGCCCCGGCCTG
GTAGTAATGAACTAGTCCGTAACTTGAAAGTATTTCGATTTCTTGGCTTTATATATCTTGTGGAAAGGAC
GAAGCTTCCATGATCATTTGCAATCC
