>Addgene plasmid #142655 | TFORF0597 | depositor partial sequence | sequence record 280104 | Barcode
AGCTTCCATGATCATTTGCAATCC
